Addgene plasmid #87102: pET28b-pchA WT
Purpose: expresses PchA WT, the isochorismate synthase from Pseudomonas aeruginosa
Depositing lab: Audrey Lamb. Depositing organization: University of Kansas. Publication: Lysine221 is the general base residue of the isochorismate synthase from Pseudomonas aeruginosa (PchA) in a reaction that is diffusion limited. Meneely KM, Luo Q, Dhar P, Lamb AL. Arch Biochem Biophys. 2013 Oct 1;538(1):49-56. doi: 10.1016/j.abb.2013.07.026. Epub 2013 Aug 11. PubMed 23942051.
Backbone
  Vector backbone: pET28b
  Backbone manufacturer: novagen
  Backbone size w/o insert (bp): 5368
  Total vector size (bp): 6799
  Vector type: Bacterial Expression
Growth in bacteria
  Bacterial resistance: Kanamycin, 50 μg/mL
  Growth temperature: Room Temperature
  Growth strain: DH5alpha
  Growth instructions: Grown in terrific broth with 0.4% glycerol for 22 hours after induction.
  Copy number: High Copy
Gene/Insert
  Gene/Insert name: pchA WT
  Species: Pseudomonas aeruginosa PAO1
  Insert size (bp): 1431
  Promoter: T7
  Tag / fusion protein: his-tag (N terminal on backbone)
  Cloning method: Restriction Enzyme; 5′ cloning site NdeI (not destroyed); 3′ cloning site HindIII (not destroyed)
  Sequencing primers: 5′ pET upstream; 3′ T7 reverse
Terms and licenses: Academic/Nonprofit Terms; Industry Terms: Not Available to Industry
Depositor comments: Archives of Biochemistry and Biophysics, 539 (2013) 70-80, PMC3836504 JACS 138 (2016) 9277-9293, PMC 5029964
How to cite: pET28b-pchA WT was a gift from Audrey Lamb (Addgene plasmid # 87102 ; http://n2t.net/addgene:87102 ; RRID:Addgene_87102)
