[The description below was written by a language model from this plasmid's Addgene catalogue record and pLannotate feature annotations shown in this document.]
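Description:
pET28b-pchA WT is a bacterial expression plasmid built on the Novagen pET28b backbone for producing wild-type PchA, the isochorismate synthase of Pseudomonas aeruginosa PAO1. This enzyme acts on chorismate in the pathway leading to salicylate. The roughly 1.4 kb pchA coding sequence was inserted between the NdeI and HindIII sites, both of which are retained. This places it in frame behind the vector-encoded N-terminal His-tag and thrombin cleavage site. The tag therefore allows metal-affinity purification and can be removed proteolytically if desired. The short "capTEV" fragment annotated just upstream of the thrombin site most likely corresponds to this His-tag rather than to a distinct element. A second His-tag fragment downstream of the insert is the backbone's optional C-terminal tag, and the record does not indicate that it is fused to the protein.

Transcription is driven by a T7 promoter coupled to a lac operator. A T7 gene 10 ribosome binding site follows, and a T7 terminator closes the cassette. The plasmid also carries lacI under its own promoter, so expression is repressed until IPTG induction in a host that supplies T7 RNA polymerase. Selection is by kanamycin resistance (aph(3')-Ia). Replication relies on a pBR322-type origin with the accompanying bom and rop elements, and an f1 origin is also present. The catalogue lists the plasmid as high copy, although rop normally moderates copy number. The sequenced record is 6,715 nt, slightly shorter than the 6,799 bp total stated by the depositor. The construct serves as the wild-type reference for recombinant protein production in mechanistic and kinetic studies of PchA, including work identifying its general base residue.
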