Features (pLannotate 1.2.2; 21 found; start..end, strand, type, name):
    408..425     +  CDS            9xHis (fragment): 9xHis affinity tag
    435..484     +  CDS            SET1 (fragment): solubility-enhancement tag derived from T7 phage gene 10B
    492..539     +  terminator     T7 terminator: transcription terminator for bacteriophage T7 RNA polymerase
    576..1004    +  rep_origin     f1 ori (sequence partly withheld): f1 bacteriophage origin of replication; arrow indicates direction of (+) strand synthesis
   1057..1114    +  promoter       AmpR promoter (fragment): bla
   1123..1938    -  CDS            KanR: aminoglycoside phosphotransferase; aph(3')-Ia; confers resistance to kanamycin in bacteria or G418 (Geneticin®) in eukaryotes
   2060..2648    +  rep_origin     ori: high-copy-number ColE1/pMB1/pBR322/pUC origin of replication
   2834..2973    -  misc_feature   bom: basis of mobility region from pBR322
   3075..3266    -  CDS            rop: Rop protein, which maintains plasmids at low copy number; rop
   3283..3663    +  CDS            YPB1_ECOLX: Protein predicted: Swiss-Prot protein existence level 4. From Escherichia coli.
   3735..4026    -  CDS            TcR (fragment): tetracycline efflux protein; tet; confers resistance to tetracycline
   4041..4062    -  protein_bind   CAP binding site: CAP binding activates transcription in the presence of cAMP. E. coli catabolite activator protein
   4075..5137    -  CDS            lacI: lac repressor; lacI; The lac repressor binds to the lac operator to inhibit transcription in E. coli. This inhibition can be relieved by adding lactose or isopropyl-β-D-thiogalactopyranoside (IPTG).
   5138..5215    -  promoter       lacI promoter: lacI
   5223..5502    -  CDS            TcR (fragment): tetracycline efflux protein; tet; confers resistance to tetracycline
   5524..5542    +  promoter       T7 promoter: promoter for bacteriophage T7 RNA polymerase
   5543..5567    +  protein_bind   lac operator: The lac repressor binds to the lac operator to inhibit transcription in E. coli. This inhibition can be relieved by adding lactose or isopropyl-β-D-thiogalactopyranoside (IPTG). lac repressor encoded by lacI
   5582..5604    +  RBS            RBS: efficient ribosome binding site from bacteriophage T7 gene 10 (Olins and Rangwala, 1989)
   5623..5639    +  CDS            capTEV™ (fragment): composite tag for in vivo biotinylation, TEV protease cleavage, and 6xHis tagging
   5650..5667    +  CDS            thrombin site: thrombin recognition and cleavage site
   5671..383     +  CDS            pchA (across the origin): PCHA_PSEAE - Experimental evidence at protein level: Swiss-Prot protein existence level 1. Involved in the conversion of chorismate to salicylate. From Pseudomonas aeruginosa (strain ATCC 15692 / DSM 22644 / CIP 104116 / JCM 14847 / LMG 12228 / 1C / PRS 101 / PAO1).
>Addgene plasmid #87102 | pET28b-pchA WT | addgene full sequence | sequence record 174008 | Addgene NGS Result
TGAACACGCCGATCCGCGCCCGCCTCGCTGACGCAGGCGGCATCCTGCGGCTGCTACAAGCGCTGCATCC
GACCCCCGCGGTGGGCGGCTACCCACGCAGCGCGGCGCTGGACTACATCCGCCAGCACGAAGGGATGGAC
CGCGGCTGGTACGCCGCGCCGCTGGGCTGGCTCGACGGCGAAGGCAACGGCGATTTCCTGGTGGCGCTGC
GCTCGGCCCTGCTCACGCCGGGCCGGGGCTACCTGTTCGCCGGCTGCGGTCTGGTAGGCGATTCGGAACC
GGCCCACGAGTATCGCGAAACCTGCCTTAAGCTCAGTGCCATGCGGGAAGCTCTATCCGCCATAGGCGGC
CTGGACGAAGTGCCCTTGCAGCGCGGCGTCGCCTGAAAGCTTGCGGCCGCACTCGAGCACCACCACCACC
ACCACTGAGATCCGGCTGCTAACAAAGCCCGAAAGGAAGCTGAGTTGGCTGCTGCCACCGCTGAGCAATA
ACTAGCATAACCCCTTGGGGCCTCTAAACGGGTCTTGAGGGGTTTTTTGCTGAAAGGAGGAACTATATCC
GGATTGGCGAATGGG
[124 nt withheld, positions 576-699]
C
[91 nt withheld, positions 701-791]
A
[49 nt withheld, positions 793-841]
CCTTTGACGTTGGAGTCCACGTTCTTT
[37 nt withheld, positions 869-905]
ACCCTATCTCGGTCTATTCTTTTGATTTATAAGGGATTTTGCCGATTTCGGCCTATTGGTTAAAAAATGA
GCTGATTTAACAAAAATTTAACGCGAATTTTAACAAAATATTAACGCTTACAATTTAGGTGGCACTTTTC
GGGGAAATGTGCGCGGAACCCCTATTTGTTTATTTTTCTAAATACATTCAAATATGTATCCGCTCATGAA
TTAATTCTTAGAAAAACTCATCGAGCATCAAATGAAACTGCAATTTATTCATATCAGGATTATCAATACC
ATATTTTTGAAAAAGCCGTTTCTGTAATGAAGGAGAAAACTCACCGAGGCAGTTCCATAGGATGGCAAGA
TCCTGGTATCGGTCTGCGATTCCGACTCGTCCAACATCAATACAACCTATTAATTTCCCCTCGTCAAAAA
TAAGGTTATCAAGTGAGAAATCACCATGAGTGACGACTGAATCCGGTGAGAATGGCAAAAGTTTATGCAT
TTCTTTCCAGACTTGTTCAACAGGCCAGCCATTACGCTCGTCATCAAAATCACTCGCATCAACCAAACCG
TTATTCATTCGTGATTGCGCCTGAGCGAGACGAAATACGCGATCGCTGTTAAAAGGACAATTACAAACAG
GAATCGAATGCAACCGGCGCAGGAACACTGCCAGCGCATCAACAATATTTTCACCTGAATCAGGATATTC
TTCTAATACCTGGAATGCTGTTTTCCCGGGGATCGCAGTGGTGAGTAACCATGCATCATCAGGAGTACGG
ATAAAATGCTTGATGGTCGGAAGAGGCATAAATTCCGTCAGCCAGTTTAGTCTGACCATCTCATCTGTAA
CATCATTGGCAACGCTACCTTTGCCATGTTTCAGAAACAACTCTGGCGCATCGGGCTTCCCATACAATCG
ATAGATTGTCGCACCTGATTGCCCGACATTATCGCGAGCCCATTTATACCCATATAAATCAGCATCCATG
TTGGAATTTAATCGCGGCCTAGAGCAAGACGTTTCCCGTTGAATATGGCTCATAACACCCCTTGTATTAC
TGTTTATGTAAGCAGACAGTTTTATTGTTCATGACCAAAATCCCTTAACGTGAGTTTTCGTTCCACTGAG
CGTCAGACCCCGTAGAAAAGATCAAAGGATCTTCTTGAGATCCTTTTTTTCTGCGCGTAATCTGCTGCTT
GCAAACAAAAAAACCACCGCTACCAGCGGTGGTTTGTTTGCCGGATCAAGAGCTACCAACTCTTTTTCCG
AAGGTAACTGGCTTCAGCAGAGCGCAGATACCAAATACTGTCCTTCTAGTGTAGCCGTAGTTAGGCCACC
ACTTCAAGAACTCTGTAGCACCGCCTACATACCTCGCTCTGCTAATCCTGTTACCAGTGGCTGCTGCCAG
TGGCGATAAGTCGTGTCTTACCGGGTTGGACTCAAGACGATAGTTACCGGATAAGGCGCAGCGGTCGGGC
TGAACGGGGGGTTCGTGCACACAGCCCAGCTTGGAGCGAACGACCTACACCGAACTGAGATACCTACAGC
GTGAGCTATGAGAAAGCGCCACGCTTCCCGAAGGGAGAAAGGCGGACAGGTATCCGGTAAGCGGCAGGGT
CGGAACAGGAGAGCGCACGAGGGAGCTTCCAGGGGGAAACGCCTGGTATCTTTATAGTCCTGTCGGGTTT
CGCCACCTCTGACTTGAGCGTCGATTTTTGTGATGCTCGTCAGGGGGGCGGAGCCTATGGAAAAACGCCA
GCAACGCGGCCTTTTTACGGTTCCTGGCCTTTTGCTGGCCTTTTGCTCACATGTTCTTTCCTGCGTTATC
CCCTGATTCTGTGGATAACCGTATTACCGCCTTTGAGTGAGCTGATACCGCTCGCCGCAGCCGAACGACC
GAGCGCAGCGAGTCAGTGAGCGAGGAAGCGGAAGAGCGCCTGATGCGGTATTTTCTCCTTACGCATCTGT
GCGGTATTTCACACCGCAATGGTGCACTCTCAGTACAATCTGCTCTGATGCCGCATAGTTAAGCCAGTAT
ACACTCCGCTATCGCTACGTGACTGGGTCATGGCTGCGCCCCGACACCCGCCAACACCCGCTGACGCGCC
CTGACGGGCTTGTCTGCTCCCGGCATCCGCTTACAGACAAGCTGTGACCGTCTCCGGGAGCTGCATGTGT
CAGAGGTTTTCACCGTCATCACCGAAACGCGCGAGGCAGCTGCGGTAAAGCTCATCAGCGTGGTCGTGAA
GCGATTCACAGATGTCTGCCTGTTCATCCGCGTCCAGCTCGTTGAGTTTCTCCAGAAGCGTTAATGTCTG
GCTTCTGATAAAGCGGGCCATGTTAAGGGCGGTTTTTTCCTGTTTGGTCACTGATGCCTCCGTGTAAGGG
GGATTTCTGTTCATGGGGGTAATGATACCGATGAAACGAGAGAGGATGCTCACGATACGGGTTACTGATG
ATGAACATGCCCGGTTACTGGAACGTTGTGAGGGTAAACAACTGGCGGTATGGATGCGGCGGGACCAGAG
AAAAATCACTCAGGGTCAATGCCAGCGCTTCGTTAATACAGATGTAGGTGTTCCACAGGGTAGCCAGCAG
CATCCTGCGATGCAGATCCGGAACATAATGGTGCAGGGCGCTGACTTCCGCGTTTCCAGACTTTACGAAA
CACGGAAACCGAAGACCATTCATGTTGTTGCTCAGGTCGCAGACGTTTTGCAGCAGCAGTCGCTTCACGT
TCGCTCGCGTATCGGTGATTCATTCTGCTAACCAGTAAGGCAACCCCGCCAGCCTAGCCGGGTCCTCAAC
GACAGGAGCACGATCATGCGCACCCGTGGGGCCGCCATGCCGGCGATAATGGCCTGCTTCTCGCCGAAAC
GTTTGGTGGCGGGACCAGTGACGAAGGCTTGAGCGAGGGCGTGCAAGATTCCGAATACCGCAAGCGACAG
GCCGATCATCGTCGCGCTCCAGCGAAAGCGGTCCTCGCCGAAAATGACCCAGAGCGCTGCCGGCACCTGT
CCTACGAGTTGCATGATAAAGAAGACAGTCATAAGTGCGGCGACGATAGTCATGCCCCGCGCCCACCGGA
AGGAGCTGACTGGGTTGAAGGCTCTCAAGGGCATCGGTCGAGATCCCGGTGCCTAATGAGTGAGCTAACT
TACATTAATTGCGTTGCGCTCACTGCCCGCTTTCCAGTCGGGAAACCTGTCGTGCCAGCTGCATTAATGA
ATCGGCCAACGCGCGGGGAGAGGCGGTTTGCGTATTGGGCGCCAGGGTGGTTTTTCTTTTCACCAGTGAG
ACGGGCAACAGCTGATTGCCCTTCACCGCCTGGCCCTGAGAGAGTTGCAGCAAGCGGTCCACGCTGGTTT
GCCCCAGCAGGCGAAAATCCTGTTTGATGGTGGTTAACGGCGGGATATAACATGAGCTGTCTTCGGTATC
GTCGTATCCCACTACCGAGATATCCGCACCAACGCGCAGCCCGGACTCGGTAATGGCGCGCATTGCGCCC
AGCGCCATCTGATCGTTGGCAACCAGCATCGCAGTGGGAACGATGCCCTCATTCAGCATTTGCATGGTTT
GTTGAAAACCGGACATGGCACTCCAGTCGCCTTCCCGTTCCGCTATCGGCTGAATTTGATTGCGAGTGAG
ATATTTATGCCAGCCAGCCAGACGCAGACGCGCCGAGACAGAACTTAATGGGCCCGCTAACAGCGCGATT
TGCTGGTGACCCAATGCGACCAGATGCTCCACGCCCAGTCGCGTACCGTCTTCATGGGAGAAAATAATAC
TGTTGATGGGTGTCTGGTCAGAGACATCAAGAAATAACGCCGGAACATTAGTGCAGGCAGCTTCCACAGC
AATGGCATCCTGGTCATCCAGCGGATAGTTAATGATCAGCCCACTGACGCGTTGCGCGAGAAGATTGTGC
ACCGCCGCTTTACAGGCTTCGACGCCGCTTCGTTCTACCATCGACACCACCACGCTGGCACCCAGTTGAT
CGGCGCGAGATTTAATCGCCGCGACAATTTGCGACGGCGCGTGCAGGGCCAGACTGGAGGTGGCAACGCC
AATCAGCAACGACTGTTTGCCCGCCAGTTGTTGTGCCACGCTCCGCCATCGCCGCTTCCACTTTTTCCCG
CGTTTTCGCAGAAACGTGGCTGGCCTGGTTCACCACGCGGGAAACGGTCTGATAAGAGACACCGGCATAC
TCTGCGACATCGTATAACGTTACTGGTTTCACATTCACCACCCTGAATTGACTCTCTTCCGGGCGCTATC
ATGCCATACCGCGAAAGGTTTTGCGCCATTCGATGGTGTCCGGGATCTCGACGCTCTCCCTTATGCGACT
CCTGCATTAGGAAGCAGCCCAGTAGTAGGTTGAGGCCGTTGAGCACCGCCGCCGCAAGGAATGGTGCATG
CAAGGAGATGGCGCCCAACAGTCCCCCGGCCACGGGGCCTGCCACCATACCCACGCCGAAACAAGCGCTC
ATGAGCCCGAAGTGGCGAGCCCGATCTTCCCCATCGGTGATGTCGGCGATATAGGCGCCAGCAACCGCAC
CTGTGGCGCCGGTGATGCCGGCCACGATGCGTCCGGCGTAGAGGATCGAGATCTCGATCCCGCGAAATTA
ATACGACTCACTATAGGGGAATTGTGAGCGGATAACAATTCCCCTCTAGAAATAATTTTGTTTAACTTTA
AGAAGGAGATATACCATGGGCAGCAGCCATCATCATCATCATCACAGCAGCGGCCTGGTGCCGCGCGGCA
GCCATATGAGCCGGCTGGCGCCCCTGAGCCAGTGCCTGCACGCCTTGCGCGGCACCTTCGAGCGCGCCAT
CGGCCAGGCGCAGGCGCTCGATCGTCCGGTGCTGGTGGCGGCATCGTTCGAGATCGACCCATTGGACCCG
CTGCAGGTATTCGGTGCCTGGGACGACCGGCAAACGCCCTGCCTGTACTGGGAACAGCCCGAGCTGGCGT
TCTTCGCCTGGGGCTGCGCCCTGGAGCTGCAAGGCCACGGCGAACAGCGCTTCGCCCGGATCGAGGAAAA
CTGGCAATTGCTCTGCGCCGACGCCGTGGTCGAGGGCCCGCTGGCGCCGCGCCTGTGCGGCGGATTCCGC
TTCGATCCGCGCGGCCCGCGCGAGGAACACTGGCAAGCCTTCGCCGATGCCAGCCTGATGCTCGCCGGCA
TCACCGTGCTGCGCGAGGGCGAACGCTACCGGGTACTCTGCCAACACCTGGCCAAGCCCGGCGAAGATGC
CCTGGCCCTGGCCGCCTACCACTGCTCGGCGCTACTGCGCCTGAGGCAGCCGGCCAGACGCCGGCCCTCG
GGGCCGACCGCTGGCGCGCAGGGCGACGCTTCGGCGCAGGAGCGCAGGCAATGGGAAGCCAAGGTGAGCG
ACGCGGTAAGCAGTGTCCGCCAGGGACGCTTCGGCAAGGTCGTGCTGGCCCGCACCCAGGCCCGGCCTCT
CGGCGACATCGAGCCGTGGCAGGTCATCGAACACCTGCGTCTGCAACATGCCGACGCCCAGCTGTTCGCC
TGTCGCCGCGGCAACGCCTGCTTCCTCGGCGCCTCCCCGGAACGCCTGGTCCGCATTCGCGCCGGCGAGG
CACTCACCCATGCCCTGGCCGGGACCATCGCCCGCGGCGGCGATGCCCAGGAAGATGCGCGGCTCGGACA
GGCCCTGCTGGACAGCGCCAAGGACAGGCACGAACACCAGTTGGTGGTGGAGGCGATCCGTACGGCCCTG
GAACCCTTCAGCGAGGTGCTGGAAATCCCCGATGCGCCCGGCCTGAAACGACTGGCGCGAGTCCAGCACC
