>Addgene plasmid #87102 | pET28b-pchA WT | depositor partial sequence | sequence record 169983 | pchA coding region
ATGAGCCGGCTGGCGCCCCTGAGCCAGTGCCTGCACGCCTTGCGCGGCACCTTCGAGCGCGCCATCGGCC
AGGCGCAGGCGCTCGATCGTCCGGTGCTGGTGGCGGCATCGTTCGAGATCGACCCATTGGACCCGCTGCA
GGTATTCGGTGCCTGGGACGACCGGCAAACGCCCTGCCTGTACTGGGAACAGCCCGAGCTGGCGTTCTTC
GCCTGGGGCTGCGCCCTGGAGCTGCAAGGCCACGGCGAACAGCGCTTCGCCCGGATCGAGGAAAACTGGC
AATTGCTCTGCGCCGACGCCGTGGTCGAGGGCCCGCTGGCGCCGCGCCTGTGCGGCGGATTCCGCTTCGA
TCCGCGCGGCCCGCGCGAGGAACACTGGCAAGCCTTCGCCGATGCCAGCCTGATGCTCGCCGGCATCACC
GTGCTGCGCGAGGGCGAACGCTACCGGGTACTCTGCCAACACCTGGCCAAGCCCGGCGAAGATGCCCTGG
CCCTGGCCGCCTACCACTGCTCGGCGCTACTGCGCCTGAGGCAGCCGGCCAGACGCCGGCCCTCGGGGCC
GACCGCTGGCGCGCAGGGCGACGCTTCGGCGCAGGAGCGCAGGCAATGGGAAGCCAAGGTGAGCGACGCG
GTAAGCAGTGTCCGCCAGGGACGCTTCGGCAAGGTCGTGCTGGCCCGCACCCAGGCCCGGCCTCTCGGCG
ACATCGAGCCGTGGCAGGTCATCGAACACCTGCGTCTGCAACATGCCGACGCCCAGCTGTTCGCCTGTCG
CCGCGGCAACGCCTGCTTCCTCGGCGCCTCCCCGGAACGCCTGGTCCGCATTCGCGCCGGCGAGGCACTC
ACCCATGCCCTGGCCGGGACCATCGCCCGCGGCGGCGATGCCCAGGAAGATGCGCGGCTCGGACAGGCCC
TGCTGGACAGCGCCAAGGACAGGCACGAACACCAGTTGGTGGTGGAGGCGATCCGTACGGCCCTGGAACC
CTTCAGCGAGGTGCTGGAAATCCCCGATGCGCCCGGCCTGAAACGACTGGCGCGAGTCCAGCACCTGAAC
ACGCCGATCCGCGCCCGCCTCGCTGACGCAGGCGGCATCCTGCGGCTGCTACAAGCGCTGCATCCGACCC
CCGCGGTGGGCGGCTACCCACGCAGCGCGGCGCTGGACTACATCCGCCAGCACGAAGGGATGGACCGCGG
CTGGTACGCCGCGCCGCTGGGCTGGCTCGACGGCGAAGGCAACGGCGATTTCCTGGTGGCGCTGCGCTCG
GCCCTGCTCACGCCGGGCCGGGGCTACCTGTTCGCCGGCTGCGGTCTGGTAGGCGATTCGGAACCGGCCC
ACGAGTATCGCGAAACCTGCCTTAAGCTCAGTGCCATGCGGGAAGCTCTATCCGCCATAGGCGGCCTGGA
CGAAGTGCCCTTGCAGCGCGGCGTCGCCTGA
